>Addgene plasmid #50775 | pMXs-ms-c-Myc-V394D | depositor full sequence | sequence record 78405 | pMXs-ms-c-Myc-V394D sequence 5983 bps
CCCGAAAAGTGCCACCTGCATAATGAAAGACCCCACCTGTAGGTTTGGCAAGCTAGCTTAAGTAACGCCA
TTTTGCAAGGCATGGAAAAATACATAACTGAGAATAGAAAAGTTCAGATCAAGGTCAGGAACAGATGGAA
CAGCTGAATATGGGCCAAAGCGGATATCTGTGGTAAGCAGTTCCTGCCCCGGCTCAGGGCCAAGAACAGA
TGGAACAGCTGAATATGGGCCAAACAGGATATCTGTGGTAAGCAGTTCCTGCCCCGGCTCAGGGCCAAGA
ACAGATGGTCCCCAGATGCGGTCCAGCCCTCAGCAGTTTCTAGAGAACCATCAGATGTTTCCAGGGTGCC
CCAAGGACCTGAAATGACCCTGTGCCTTATTTGAACTAACCAATCAGTTCGCTTCTCGCTTCTGTTCGCG
CGCTTCTGCTCCCCGAGCTCAATAAAAGAGCCCACAACCCCTCACTCGGGGCGCCAGTCCTCCGATTGAC
TGAGTCGCCCGGGTACCCGTGTATCCAATAAACCCTCTTGCAGTTGCATCCGACTTGTGGTCTCGCTGTT
CCTTGGGAGGGTCTCCTCTGAGTGATTGACTACCCGTCAGCGGGGGTCTTTCATTTGGGGGCTCGTCCGG
GATCGGGAGACCCCTGCCCAGGGACCACCGACCCACCACCGGGAGGTAAGCTGGCCAGCAACTTATCTGT
GTCTGTCCGATTGTCTAGTGTCTATGACTGATTTTATGCGCCTGCGTCGGTACTAGTTAGCTAACTAGCT
CTGTATCTGGCGGACCCGTGGTGGAACTGACGAGTTCGGAACACCCGGCCGCAACCCTGGGAGACGTCCC
AGGGATCTCGGGGGCCGTTTTTGTGGCCCGACCTGAGTCCAAAAATCCCGATCGTTTTGGACTCTTTGGT
GCACCCCCCTTAGAGGAGGGATATGTGGTTCTGGTAGGAGACGAGAACCTAAAACAGTTCCCGCCTCCGT
CTGAATTTTTGCTTTCGGTTTGGGACCGAAGCCGCGCCGCGCGTCTTGTCTGCTGCAGCATCGTTCTGTG
TTGTCTCTGTCTGACTGTGTTTCTGTATTTGTCTGAAAATATGGGCCCGGGCCAGACTGTTACCACTCCC
TTAAGTTTGACCTTAGGTCACTGGAAAGATGTCGAGCGGATCGCTCACAACCAGTCGGTAGATGTCAAGA
AGAGACGTTGGGTTACCTTCTGCTCTGCAGAATGGCCAACCTTTAACGTCGGATGGCCGCGAGACGGCAC
CTTTAACCGAGACCTCATCACCCAGGTTAAGATCAAGGTCTTTTCACCTGGCCCGCATGGACACCCAGAC
CAGGTCCCCTACATCGTGACCTGGGAAGCCTTGGCTTTTGACCCCCCTCCCTGGGTCAAGCCCTTTGTAC
ACCCTAAGCCTCCGCCTCCTCTTCCTCCATCCGCCCCGTCTCTCCCCCTTGAACCTCCTCGTTCGACCCC
GCCTCGATCCTCCCTTTATCCAGCCCTCACTCCTTCTCTAGGCGCCCCCATATGGCCATATGAGATCTTA
TATGGGGCACCCCCGCCCCTTGTAAACTTCCCTGACCCTGACATGACAAGAGTTACTAACAGCCCCTCTC
TCCAAGCTCACTTACAGGCTCTCTACTTAGTCCAGCACGAAGTCTGGAGACCTCTGGCGGCAGCCTACCA
AGAACAACTGGACCGACCGGTGGTACCTCACCCTTACCGAGTCGGCGACACAGTGTGGGTCCGCCGACAC
CAGACTAAGAACCTAGAACCTCGCTGGAAAGGACCTTACACAGTCCTGCTGACCACCCCCACCGCCCTCA
AAGTAGACGGCATCGCAGCTTGGATACACGCCGCCCACGTGAAGGCTGCCGACCCCGGGGGTGGACCATC
CTCTAGACTGCCGGATCTAGCTAGTTAATTAAGGATCCCAGTGTGGTGGTACGGGAAATCACAAGTTTGT
ACAAAAAAGCAGGCTCCGCGGCCGCCCCCTTCACCATGCCCCTCAACGTGAACTTCACCAACAGGAACTA
TGACCTCGACTACGACTCCGTACAGCCCTATTTCATCTGCGACGAGGAAGAGAATTTCTATCACCAGCAA
CAGCAGAGCGAGCTGCAGCCGCCCGCGCCCAGTGAGGATATCTGGAAGAAATTCGAGCTGCTTCCCACCC
CGCCCCTGTCCCCGAGCCGCCGCTCCGGGCTCTGCTCTCCATCCTATGTTGCGGTCGCTACGTCCTTCTC
CCCAAGGGAAGACGATGACGGCGGCGGTGGCAACTTCTCCACCGCCGATCAGCTGGAGATGATGACCGAG
TTACTTGGAGGAGACATGGTGAACCAGAGCTTCATCTGCGATCCTGACGACGAGACCTTCATCAAGAACA
TCATCATCCAGGACTGTATGTGGAGCGGTTTCTCAGCCGCTGCCAAGCTGGTCTCGGAGAAGCTGGCCTC
CTACCAGGCTGCGCGCAAAGACAGCACCAGCCTGAGCCCCGCCCGCGGGCACAGCGTCTGCTCCACCTCC
AGCCTGTACCTGCAGGACCTCACCGCCGCCGCGTCCGAGTGCATTGACCCCTCAGTGGTCTTTCCCTACC
CGCTCAACGACAGCAGCTCGCCCAAATCCTGTACCTCGTCCGATTCCACGGCCTTCTCTCCTTCCTCGGA
CTCGCTGCTGTCCTCCGAGTCCTCCCCACGGGCCAGCCCTGAGCCCCTAGTGCTGCATGAGGAGACACCG
CCCACCACCAGCAGCGACTCTGAAGAAGAGCAAGAAGATGAGGAAGAAATTGATGTGGTGTCTGTGGAGA
AGAGGCAAACCCCTGCCAAGAGGTCGGAGTCGGGCTCATCTCCATCCCGAGGCCACAGCAAACCTCCGCA
CAGCCCACTGGTCCTCAAGAGGTGCCACGTCTCCACTCACCAGCACAACTACGCCGCACCCCCCTCCACA
AGGAAGGACTATCCAGCTGCCAAGAGGGCCAAGTTGGACAGTGGCAGGGTCCTGAAGCAGATCAGCAACA
ACCGCAAGTGCTCCAGCCCCAGGTCCTCAGACACGGAGGAAAACGACAAGAGGCGGACACACAACGTCTT
GGAACGTCAGAGGAGGAACGAGCTGAAGCGCAGCTTTTTTGCCCTGCGTGACCAGATCCCTGAATTGGAA
AACAACGAAAAGGCCCCCAAGGTAGATATCCTCAAAAAAGCCACCGCCTACATCCTGTCCATTCAAGCAG
ACGAGCACAAGCTCACCTCTGAAAAGGACTTATTGAGGAAACGACGAGAACAGTTGAAACACAAACTCGA
ACAGCTTCGAAACTCTGGTGCATAAAAGGGTGGGCGCGCCGACCCAGCTTTCTTGTACAAAGTGGTGATG
AGCGGCCGCCAGCACAGTGGTCGACGATAAAATAAAAGATTTTATTTAGTCTCCAGAAAAAGGGGGGAAT
GAAAGACCCCACCTGTAGGTTTGGCAAGCTAGCTTAAGTAACGCCATTTTGGAAGGCATGGAAAAATACA
TAACTGAGAATAGAGAAGTTCAGATCAAGGTCAGGAACAGATGGAACAGCTGAATATGGGCCAAACAGGA
TATCTGTGGTAAGCAGTTCCTGCCCCGGCTCAGGGCCAAGAACAGATGGAACAGCTGAATATGGGCCAAA
CAGGATATCTGTGGTAAGCAGTTCCTGCCCCGGCTCAGGGCCAAGAACAGATGGTCCCCAGATGCGGTCC
AGCCCTCAGCAGTTTCTAGAGAACCATCAGATGTTTCCAGGGTGCCCCAAGGACCTGAAATGACCCTGTG
CCTTATTTGAACTAACCAATCAGTTCGCTTCTCGCTTCTGTTCGCGCGCTTCTGCTCCCCGAGCTCAATA
AAAGAGCCCACAACCCCTCACTCGGGGCGCCAGTCCTCCGATTGACTGAGTCGCCCGGGTACCCGTGTAT
CCAATAAACCCTCTTGCAGTTGCATCCGACTTGTGGTCTCGCTGTTCCTTGGGAGGGTCTCCTCTGAGTG
ATTGACTACCCGTCAGCGGGGGTCTTTCATTCTGCATTAATGAATCGGCCAACGCGCGGGGAGAGGCGGT
TTGCGTATTGGGCGCTCTTCCGCTTCCTCGCTCACTGACTCGCTGCGCTCGGTCGTTCGGCTGCGGCGAG
CGGTATCAGCTCACTCAAAGGCGGTAATACGGTTATCCACAGAATCAGGGGATAACGCAGGAAAGAACAT
GTGAGCAAAAGGCCAGCAAAAGGCCAGGAACCGTAAAAAGGCCGCGTTGCTGGCGTTTTTCCATAGGCTC
CGCCCCCCTGACGAGCATCACAAAAATCGACGCTCAAGTCAGAGGTGGCGAAACCCGACAGGACTATAAA
GATACCAGGCGTTTCCCCCTGGAAGCTCCCTCGTGCGCTCTCCTGTTCCGACCCTGCCGCTTACCGGATA
CCTGTCCGCCTTTCTCCCTTCGGGAAGCGTGGCGCTTTCTCATAGCTCACGCTGTAGGTATCTCAGTTCG
GTGTAGGTCGTTCGCTCCAAGCTGGGCTGTGTGCACGAACCCCCCGTTCAGCCCGACCGCTGCGCCTTAT
CCGGTAACTATCGTCTTGAGTCCAACCCGGTAAGACACGACTTATCGCCACTGGCAGCAGCCACTGGTAA
CAGGATTAGCAGAGCGAGGTATGTAGGCGGTGCTACAGAGTTCTTGAAGTGGTGGCCTAACTACGGCTAC
ACTAGAAGGACAGTATTTGGTATCTGCGCTCTGCTGAAGCCAGTTACCTTCGGAAAAAGAGTTGGTAGCT
CTTGATCCGGCAAACAAACCACCGCTGGTAGCGGTGGTTTTTTTGTTTGCAAGCAGCAGATTACGCGCAG
AAAAAAAGGATCTCAAGAAGATCCTTTGATCTTTTCTACGGGGTCTGACGCTCAGTGGAACGAAAACTCA
CGTTAAGGGATTTTGGTCATGAGATTATCAAAAAGGATCTTCACCTAGATCCTTTTGCGGCCGGCCGCAA
ATCAATCTAAAGTATATATGAGTAAACTTGGTCTGACAGTTACCAATGCTTAATCAGTGAGGCACCTATC
TCAGCGATCTGTCTATTTCGTTCATCCATAGTTGCCTGACTCCCCGTCGTGTAGATAACTACGATACGGG
AGGGCTTACCATCTGGCCCCAGTGCTGCAATGATACCGCGAGACCCACGCTCACCGGCTCCAGATTTATC
AGCAATAAACCAGCCAGCCGGAAGGGCCGAGCGCAGAAGTGGTCCTGCAACTTTATCCGCCTCCATCCAG
TCTATTAATTGTTGCCGGGAAGCTAGAGTAAGTAGTTCGCCAGTTAATAGTTTGCGCAACGTTGTTGCCA
TTGCTACAGGCATCGTGGTGTCACGCTCGTCGTTTGGTATGGCTTCATTCAGCTCCGGTTCCCAACGATC
AAGGCGAGTTACATGATCCCCCATGTTGTGCAAAAAAGCGGTTAGCTCCTTCGGTCCTCCGATCGTTGTC
AGAAGTAAGTTGGCCGCAGTGTTATCACTCATGGTTATGGCAGCACTGCATAATTCTCTTACTGTCATGC
CATCCGTAAGATGCTTTTCTGTGACTGGTGAGTACTCAACCAAGTCATTCTGAGAATAGTGTATGCGGCG
ACCGAGTTGCTCTTGCCCGGCGTCAACACGGGATAATACCGCGCCACATAGCAGAACTTTAAAAGTGCTC
ATCATTGGAAAACGTTCTTCGGGGCGAAAACTCTCAAGGATCTTACCGCTGTTGAGATCCAGTTCGATGT
AACCCACTCGTGCACCCAACTGATCTTCAGCATCTTTTACTTTCACCAGCGTTTCTGGGTGAGCAAAAAC
AGGAAGGCAAAATGCCGCAAAAAAGGGAATAAGGGCGACACGGAAATGTTGAATACTCATACTCTTCCTT
TTTCAATATTATTGAAGCATTTATCAGGGTTATTGTCTCATGAGCGGATACATATTTGAATGTATTTAGA
AAAATAAACAAATAGGGGTTCCGCGCACATTTC
Features (pLannotate 1.2.2; 13 found; start..end, strand, type, name):
     22..615     +  LTR            LTR: long terminal repeat from Moloney murine leukemia virus
    678..1035    +  misc_feature   MMLV Ψ: packaging signal of Moloney murine leukemia virus (MMLV)
   1100..1516    +  CDS            gag (truncated): truncated Moloney murine leukemia virus (MMLV) gag gene lacking the start codon
   1526..1900    +  misc_feature   pol region: Moloney murine leukemia virus (MMLV) pol region containing the splice acceptor site
   1951..1975    +  protein_bind   attB1: mutant version of attB; recombination site for the Gateway® BP reaction BP Clonase™
   1996..3312    +  CDS            Myc: MYC_MOUSE - Experimental evidence at protein level: Swiss-Prot protein existence level 1. Transcription factor that binds DNA in a non-specific manner, yet also specifically recognizes the core sequence 5'-CAC[GA]TG-3'. Activates the transcription of growth-related genes. Binds to the VEGFA promoter, promoting VEGFA production and subsequent sprouting angiogenesis. Regulator of somatic reprogramming, controls self-renewal of embryonic stem cells. Functions with TAF6L to activate target gene expression through RNA polymerase II pause release (PubMed:31005419). From Mus musculus (Mouse).
   3332..3356    -  protein_bind   attB2: mutant version of attB; recombination site for the Gateway® BP reaction BP Clonase™
   3428..3549    +  LTR            3' LTR (ΔU3) (fragment): self-inactivating 3' long terminal repeat (LTR) from Moloney murine leukemia virus
   3550..4019    +  LTR            LTR: long terminal repeat from Moloney murine leukemia virus
   4022..4075    -  CDS            lacI (fragment): lac repressor; lacI; The lac repressor binds to the lac operator to inhibit transcription in E. coli. This inhibition can be relieved by adding lactose or isopropyl-β-D-thiogalactopyranoside (IPTG).
   4258..4846    -  rep_origin     ori: high-copy-number ColE1/pMB1/pBR322/pUC origin of replication
   5010..5870    -  CDS            AmpR: β-lactamase; bla; confers resistance to ampicillin, carbenicillin, and related antibiotics
   5871..5975    -  promoter       AmpR promoter: bla
