[The description below was written by a language model from this plasmid's Addgene catalogue record and pLannotate feature annotations shown in this document.]
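Description:
pMXs-ms-c-Myc-V394D is a Moloney murine leukemia virus (MMLV)-based retroviral expression vector built on the Gateway-adapted pMXs-gw backbone, carrying a point-mutant mouse c-Myc. In bacteria it is maintained through a high-copy ColE1/pUC-type origin and selected with ampicillin via the β-lactamase gene and its own promoter. A short lacI fragment next to the origin appears to be a backbone remnant with no functional role.

The viral portion begins with a 5′ MMLV LTR, followed by the Ψ packaging signal, a truncated gag segment lacking its start codon, and a pol region that supplies a splice acceptor. Together these elements allow the transcript to be packaged into virions when gag, pol and env are provided in trans by a packaging cell line. No internal promoter is annotated, so the insert is presumably transcribed from the 5′ LTR after integration. The roughly 1.3 kb Myc coding sequence sits between attB1 and attB2 sites, the scars left by Gateway recombination from an entry clone. Downstream lies the 3′ LTR, which the annotation software splits into a fragment matching a ΔU3 self-inactivating LTR and an adjoining standard MMLV LTR segment; the record does not otherwise indicate that the vector is self-inactivating. No mammalian selection marker, tag or reporter is annotated.

The V394D substitution is recorded as abolishing binding of c-Myc to Miz-1. The construct is intended for retroviral delivery of this mutant into mammalian cells. It comes from work on transformation-deficient Myc variants in direct reprogramming, where such mutants help determine which Myc functions contribute to reprogramming of somatic cells.
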