Addgene plasmid #50775: pMXs-ms-c-Myc-V394D
Purpose: retroviral expression of mouse c-Myc V394D mutant
Depositing lab: Shinya Yamanaka. Depositing organization: Kyoto University, Center for iPS Cell Research and Application. Publication: Promotion of direct reprogramming by transformation-deficient Myc. Nakagawa M, Takizawa N, Narita M, Ichisaka T, Yamanaka S. Proc Natl Acad Sci U S A. 2010 Aug 10;107(32):14152-7. doi: 10.1073/pnas.1009374107. Epub 2010 Jul 26. PubMed 20660764.
Backbone
  Vector backbone: pMXs-gw
  Backbone manufacturer: Yamanaka Lab, Addgene plasmid #18656
  Backbone size w/o insert (bp): 4750
  Vector type: Mammalian Expression, Retroviral
Growth in bacteria
  Bacterial resistance: Ampicillin, 100 μg/mL
  Growth temperature: 37°C
  Growth strain: DH5alpha
  Copy number: Unknown
Gene/Insert
  Gene/Insert name: c-Myc V394D (alt name: v-myc avian myelocytomatosis viral oncogene homolog, MRTL; MYCC; c-Myc; bHLHe39)
  Species: M. musculus (mouse)
  Insert size (bp): 1320
  Mutation: V394D (does not bind to Miz-1)
  Entrez Gene: Myc (a.k.a. Myc2, Niard, Nird, bHLHe39)
  Cloning method: Gateway Cloning
  Sequencing primers: 5′ pMX-S1811
Resource information
  A portion of this plasmid was derived from a plasmid made by: Gateway cassette and pENTRE/D-TOPO are from Invitrogen Corporation. pMXs is from Dr. Toshio Kitamura of the University of Tokyo, the Institute of Medical Science. If you use this plasmid in a paper, please cite: Retrovirus-mediated gene transfer and expression cloning: powerful tools in functional genomics. Exp Hematol. 2003 Nov;31(11):1007-14. Kitamura T, Koshino Y, Shibata F, Oki T, Nakajima H, Nosaka T, Kumagai H.
Terms and licenses: Academic/Nonprofit Terms; Industry Terms: Not Available to Industry
How to cite: pMXs-ms-c-Myc-V394D was a gift from Shinya Yamanaka (Addgene plasmid # 50775 ; http://n2t.net/addgene:50775 ; RRID:Addgene_50775)
