>Addgene plasmid #50775 | pMXs-ms-c-Myc-V394D | addgene partial sequence | sequence record 77838 | pMX-L3205 5'-CCCTTTTTCTGGAGACTAAATAAA-3'
TCGTCGACCACTGTGCTGGCGGCCGCTCGAGTTTAAATAGTACATAATGGATTTCCTTACGCGAAATACG
GGCAGACATGGCCTGCCCGGTTATTATTATTTTTGACACCAGACCAACTGGTAATGGTAGCGACCGGCGC
TCAGCTGGAATATCACCACTTTGTACAAGAAAGCTGGGTCGGCGCGCCCACCCTTTTATGCACCAGAGTT
TCGAAGCTGTTCGAGTTTGTGTTTCAACTGTTCTCGTCGTTTCCTCAATAAGTCCTTTTCAGAGGTGAGC
TTGTGCTCGTCTGCTTGAATGGACAGGATGTAGGCGGTGGCTTTTTTGAGGATATCTACCTTGGGGGCCT
TTTCGTTGTTTTCCAATTCAGGGATCTGGTCACGCAGGGCAAAAAAGCTGCGCTTCAGCTCGTTCCTCCT
CTGACGTTCCAAGACGTTGTGTGTCCGCCTCTTGTCGTTTTCCTCCGTGTCTGAGGACCTGGGGCTGGAG
CACTTGCGGTTGTTGCTGATCTGCTTCAGGACCCTGCCACTGTCCAACTTGGCCCTCTTGGCAGCTGGAT
AGTCCTTCCTTGTGGAGGGGGGTGCGGCGTAGTTGTGCTGGTGAGTGGAGACGTGGCACCTCTTGAGGAC
CAGTGGGCTGTGCGGAGGTTTGCTGTGGCCTCGGGATGGAGATGAGCCCGACTCCGACCTCTTGGCAGGG
GTTTGCCTCTTCTCCACAGACACCACATCAATTTCTTCCTCATCTTCTTGCTCTTCTTCAGAGTCGCTGC
TGGTGGTGGGCGGTGTCTCCTCATGCAGCACTAGGGGCTCAGGGCTGGCCCGTGGGGAGGACTCGGAGGA
CAGCAGCGAGTCCGAGGAAGGAGAGAAGGCCGTGGAATCGGACGAGGTACAGGATTTGGGCGAGCTGCTG
TCGTTGAGCGGGTAGGGAAAGACCACTGAGGGGTCAATGCACTCGGACGCGGCGGCGGTGAGGTCCTGCA
GGTACAGGCTGGAGGTGGAGCAGACGCTGTGCCCGCGGGCGGGGCTCAGGCTGGTGCTGTCTTTGCGCGC
AGCCTGGTAGGAGGCCAGCTTCTCCGAGACCAGCTTGGCAGCGGCTGA
